Addgene plasmid #146681: pT7-EGFP-C1-HsPatL1_70-770_J
Purpose: Mammalian Expression of HsPatL1_70-770
Depositing lab: Elisa Izaurralde. Depositing organization: Max Planck Institute for Developmental Biology. Publication: The C-terminal alpha-alpha superhelix of Pat is required for mRNA decapping in metazoa. Braun JE, Tritschler F, Haas G, Igreja C, Truffault V, Weichenrieder O, Izaurralde E. EMBO J. 2010 Jul 21. 29(14):2368-80. 10.1038/emboj.2010.124 PubMed 20543818.
Backbone
  Vector backbone: Unknown
  Vector type: Mammalian Expression
Growth in bacteria
  Bacterial resistance: Kanamycin, 50 μg/mL
  Growth temperature: 37°C
  Growth strain: DH5alpha
  Copy number: High Copy
Gene/Insert
  Gene/Insert name: HsPatL1_70-770
  Species: H. sapiens (human)
  Entrez Gene: PATL1 (a.k.a. Pat1b, hPat1b)
  Cloning method: Unknown
Terms and licenses: Academic/Nonprofit Terms; Industry Terms: Not Available to Industry
Depositor comments: ORF extracted from NCBI: NM_152716.2 Plasmids from this collection were made available to the research community and donated after the lab closed. Please note that the sequence provided by the depositing laboratory may be theoretical/predicted or based on Sanger sequencing results. There may be discrepancies between sequencing results obtained by Addgene and the depositor sequence. If an Addgene verified sequence is not available, please contact before placing your order to request that our lab fully sequence the plasmid.
How to cite: pT7-EGFP-C1-HsPatL1_70-770_J was a gift from Elisa Izaurralde (Addgene plasmid # 146681 ; http://n2t.net/addgene:146681 ; RRID:Addgene_146681)
