[The description below was written by a language model from this plasmid's Addgene catalogue record and pLannotate feature annotations shown in this document.]
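Description:
pT7-EGFP-C1-HsPatL1_70-770_J is a 6.8 kb mammalian expression plasmid that produces a truncated form of human PATL1 (also known as Pat1b) fused to the C-terminus of EGFP. The catalogue lists the backbone as unknown, but the name and the annotated features are consistent with an EGFP-C1-type vector modified to carry a T7 promoter. It replicates in bacteria from a high-copy ColE1/pUC origin and also contains an f1 origin for single-stranded DNA production. Selection relies on a single Tn5 NeoR/KanR gene placed behind tandem bacterial (bla) and SV40 early promoters and terminated by an HSV TK polyadenylation signal, so the same cassette gives kanamycin resistance in E. coli and G418 resistance in mammalian cells.

The expression unit is driven by the CMV immediate early enhancer and promoter. A T7 promoter lies between the CMV promoter and the start of the open reading frame, which would also allow transcription by T7 RNA polymerase. The EGFP coding sequence is followed by a short remnant of the multiple cloning site and then the PATL1 fragment, which the insert name indicates spans residues 70 to 770, removing the N-terminal portion of the protein. The depositor notes that the ORF was derived from an NCBI reference transcript. An SV40 polyadenylation signal ends the transcript. Several short annotated fragments (HIV-1 LTR, SV40 large T antigen, ble, bGH poly(A)) are probably incidental matches to backbone sequence rather than functional elements.

The associated publication concerns the role of Pat protein domains in mRNA decapping in metazoa. The construct therefore fits use as a fluorescently tagged deletion mutant for localisation or interaction studies in transfected human cells, although the record states the purpose only as mammalian expression.
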