Features (pLannotate 1.2.2; 17 found; start..end, strand, type, name):
     61..364     +  enhancer       CMV enhancer: human cytomegalovirus immediate early enhancer
    365..568     +  promoter       CMV promoter: human cytomegalovirus (CMV) immediate early promoter
    564..597     +  LTR            5' LTR (truncated) (fragment): truncated 5' long terminal repeat (LTR) from HIV-1
    613..631     +  promoter       T7 promoter: promoter for bacteriophage T7 RNA polymerase
    665..1381    +  CDS            EGFP: EGFP is a basic (constitutively fluorescent) green fluorescent protein published in 1996, derived from Aequorea victoria. It is reported to be a rapidly-maturing weak dimer with moderate acid sensitivity.
   1382..1402    +  misc_feature   MCS (fragment): multiple cloning site
   1403..3505    +  CDS            PATL1 (fragment): PATL1_HUMAN - Experimental evidence at protein level: Swiss-Prot protein existence level 1. (Microbial infection) In case of infection, required for translation and replication of hepatitis C virus (HCV). From Homo sapiens (Human).
   3519..3603    +  CDS            large T antigen (fragment): large T antigen from SV40 (simian virus 40)
   3626..3747    +  polyA_signal   SV40 poly(A) signal: SV40 polyadenylation signal
   3781..4209    -  rep_origin     f1 ori (sequence partly withheld): f1 bacteriophage origin of replication; arrow indicates direction of (+) strand synthesis
   4236..4340    +  promoter       AmpR promoter: bla
   4342..4699    +  promoter       SV40 promoter: SV40 enhancer and early promoter
   4734..5528    +  CDS            NeoR/KanR: aminoglycoside phosphotransferase from Tn5; aph(3')-II (or nptII); confers resistance to neomycin, kanamycin, and G418 (Geneticin®)
   5549..5701    +  CDS            ble (fragment): BLE_KLEPN - Experimental evidence at protein level: Swiss-Prot protein existence level 1. Binding protein with a strong affinity to the bleomycin family of antibiotics. Binds to CL990; an antimitotic-antibiotic compound. From Klebsiella pneumoniae.
   5760..5807    +  polyA_signal   HSV TK poly(A) signal: herpes simplex virus thymidine kinase polyadenylation signal (Cole and Stacy, 1985)
   5898..5914    -  polyA_signal   bGH poly(A) signal (fragment): bovine growth hormone polyadenylation signal
   6136..6724    +  rep_origin     ori: high-copy-number ColE1/pMB1/pBR322/pUC origin of replication
>Addgene plasmid #146681 | pT7-EGFP-C1-HsPatL1_70-770_J | addgene full sequence | sequence record 356595 | Addgene NGS Result
TAGTTATTAATAGTAATCAATTACGGGGTCATTAGTTCATAGCCCATATATGGAGTTCCGCGTTACATAA
CTTACGGTAAATGGCCCGCCTGGCTGACCGCCCAACGACCCCCGCCCATTGACGTCAATAATGACGTATG
TTCCCATAGTAACGCCAATAGGGACTTTCCATTGACGTCAATGGGTGGAGTATTTACGGTAAACTGCCCA
CTTGGCAGTACATCAAGTGTATCATATGCCAAGTACGCCCCCTATTGACGTCAATGACGGTAAATGGCCC
GCCTGGCATTATGCCCAGTACATGACCTTATGGGACTTTCCTACTTGGCAGTACATCTACGTATTAGTCA
TCGCTATTACCATGGTGATGCGGTTTTGGCAGTACATCAATGGGCGTGGATAGCGGTTTGACTCACGGGG
ATTTCCAAGTCTCCACCCCATTGACGTCAATGGGAGTTTGTTTTGGCACCAAAATCAACGGGACTTTCCA
AAATGTCGTAACAACTCCGCCCCATTGACGCAAATGGGCGGTAGGCGTGTACGGTGGGAGGTCTATATAA
GCAGAGCTCTCTGGCTAACTAGAGAACCCACTGCTTACTGGCTTATCGAAATTAATACGACTCACTATAG
GGAGACCCAAGCTCTAGCGCTACCGGTCGCCACCATGGTGAGCAAGGGCGAGGAGCTGTTCACCGGGGTG
GTGCCCATCCTGGTCGAGCTGGACGGCGACGTAAACGGCCACAAGTTCAGCGTGTCCGGCGAGGGCGAGG
GCGATGCCACCTACGGCAAGCTGACCCTGAAGTTCATCTGCACCACCGGCAAGCTGCCCGTGCCCTGGCC
CACCCTCGTGACCACCCTGACCTACGGCGTGCAGTGCTTCAGCCGCTACCCCGACCACATGAAGCAGCAC
GACTTCTTCAAGTCCGCCATGCCCGAAGGCTACGTCCAGGAGCGCACCATCTTCTTCAAGGACGACGGCA
ACTACAAGACCCGCGCCGAGGTGAAGTTCGAGGGCGACACCCTGGTGAACCGCATCGAGCTGAAGGGCAT
CGACTTCAAGGAGGACGGCAACATCCTGGGGCACAAGCTGGAGTACAACTACAACAGCCACAACGTCTAT
ATCATGGCCGACAAGCAGAAGAACGGCATCAAGGTGAACTTCAAGATCCGCCACAACATCGAGGACGGCA
GCGTGCAGCTCGCCGACCACTACCAGCAGAACACCCCCATCGGCGACGGCCCCGTGCTGCTGCCCGACAA
CCACTACCTGAGCACCCAGTCCGCCCTGAGCAAAGACCCCAACGAGAAGCGCGATCACATGGTCCTGCTG
GAGTTCGTGACCGCCGCCGGGATCACTCTCGGCATGGACGAGCTGTACAAGTCCGGACTCAGATCTCGAG
CTAATGGAGAGAGAGATGAAATGGACTTGTTGGGTGACCATGAGGAGAATCTGGCAGAAAGGCTCAGTAA
GATGGTGATTGAAAATGAACTAGAAGATCCAGCTATTATGAGGGCAGTGCAGACCAGGCCAGTTTTACAA
CCCCAACCAGGAAGTCTGAATTCCAGTATCTGGGATGGATCTGAAGTTCTGAGGCGAATCCGAGGACCAC
TGCTTGCTCAGGAAATGCCTACAGTGTCTGTATTAGAATATGCTTTGCCTCAGAGGCCCCCCCAGGGTCC
AGAAGATGATCGGGACCTTTCTGAACGAGCATTACCAAGGCGGTCAACTTCACCTATCATTGGCAGTCCT
CCTGTTAGAGCTGTCCCCATAGGCACCCCACCTAAACAGATGGCTGTACCCAGCTTCACCCAACAGATTC
TGTGTCCGAAGCCTGTCCATGTTCGGCCCCCAATGCCACCTCGTTATCCTGCTCCCTATGGTGAGAGGAT
GTCTCCAAACCAGCTCTGCAGTGTCCCGAACTCTTCCCTCCTGGGTCACCCTTTTCCTCCTAGTGTTCCT
CCTGTTCTCAGCCCCCTCCAGAGAGCACAGCTTCTTGGAGGAGCACAGCTACAGCCTGGACGGATGTCTC
CCAGCCAGTTTGCACGGGTCCCTGGATTTGTTGGTAGTCCACTTGCTGCCATGAATCCCAAGTTGCTACA
AGGGCGAGTTGGGCAGATGCTTCCCCCAGCACCAGGCTTCCGTGCCTTCTTTAGTGCTCCACCCTCCGCT
ACACCACCTCCACAGCAGCACCCTCCTGGCCCAGGACCCCACCTGCAAAACCTAAGATCTCAGGCCCCAA
TGTTTAGACCGGACACAACTCACCTCCATCCACAGCACCGTCGACTCTTGCATCAGAGACAGCAACAGAA
TAGAAGTCAGCATCGGAATCTCAATGGTGCGGGAGATAGAGGAAGTCACCGGAGCAGTCATCAAGATCAT
CTCCGAAAGGATCCATATGCCAATCTCATGTTGCAGCGGGAAAAGGATTGGGTCTCTAAAATCCAGATGA
TGCAACTGCAAAGCACTGATCCCTACCTGGATGATTTTTATTACCAGAATTACTTTGAAAAACTGGAGAA
ACTGTCAGCTGCTGAAGAAATACAAGGTGATGGCCCTAAGAAGGAGCGCACCAAGCTTATCACCCCTCAG
GTGGCCAAACTGGAGCACGCCTATAAGCCAGTGCAATTTGAGGGCTCTTTGGGAAAGCTTACCGTTTCTA
GTGTGAATAATCCCCGAAAAATGATTGATGCTGTTGTGACATCTCGGAGTGAGGATGATGAGACAAAAGA
AAAACAAGTTCGAGACAAGAGGAGAAAAACCCTTGTTATAATTGAGAAAACCTACAGCTTACTCCTTGAT
GTGGAGGACTATGAAAGACGTTATCTCCTAAGTCTGGAAGAAGAGCGACCTGCCCTAATGGATGACAGAA
AGCACAAAATTTGTAGCATGTATGACAACTTAAGGGGGAAATTGCCTGGACAAGAGAGGCCTAGTGATGA
CCACTTTGTACAGATCATGTGTATCCGAAAAGGGAAGAGAATGGTTGCCCGTATTCTTCCTTTCCTCTCC
ACAGAGCAAGCAGCTGACATTCTCATGACAACAGCCAGGAACCTCCCTTTCCTTATCAAGAAGGATGCAC
AAGATGAGGTGCTGCCATGCTTACTGAGTCCCTTCTCTCTCCTTCTCTATCATCTTCCATCAGTGAGTAT
CACCAGCCTTTTGCGACAGCTAATGAACCTACCTCAAAGTGCAGCTACACCAGCACTCTCCAATCCTCAC
CTCACTGCTGTGCTCCAGAACAAGTTTGGCCTGTCACTGCTCCTCATCCTCCTGAGCCGTGGTGAAGACC
TACAGAGTTCAGACCCTGCTACAGAATCAACACAAAATAATCAGTGGACGGAGGTGATGTTCATGGCAAC
ACGAGAACTTCTGCGGATTCCCCAAGCAGCCCTGGCCAAGCCAATCTCTATACCTACAAACCTAGTGTCC
CTCTTTTCTCGCTATGTTGACCGGCAGAAACTGAACTTGCTGGAGACAAAACTGCAGCTAGTTCAGGGGA
TACGATAATCTAGATAACTGATCATAATCAGCCATACCACATTTGTAGAGGTTTTACTTGCTTTAAAAAA
CCTCCCACACCTCCCCCTGAACCTGAAACATAAAATGAATGCAATTGTTGTTGTTAACTTGTTTATTGCA
GCTTATAATGGTTACAAATAAAGCAATAGCATCACAAATTTCACAAATAAAGCATTTTTTTCACTGCATT
CTAGTTGTGGTTTGTCCAAACTCATCAATGTATCTTAACGCGTAAATTGTAAGCGTTAATATTTTGTTAA
AATTCGCGTTAAATTTTTGTTAAATCAGCTCATTTTTTAACCAATAGGCCGAAATCGGCAAAATCCCTTA
TAAATCAAAAGAATAGACCGAGATAGGGT
[37 nt withheld, positions 3880-3916]
AAAGAACGTGGACTCCAACGTCAAAGG
[49 nt withheld, positions 3944-3992]
T
[91 nt withheld, positions 3994-4084]
G
[124 nt withheld, positions 4086-4209]
CAGGTGGCACTTTTCGGGGAAATGTGCGCGGAACCCCTATTTGTTTATTTTTCTAAATACATTCAAATAT
GTATCCGCTCATGAGACAATAACCCTGATAAATGCTTCAATAATATTGAAAAAGGAAGAGTCCTGAGGCG
GAAAGAACCAGCTGTGGAATGTGTGTCAGTTAGGGTGTGGAAAGTCCCCAGGCTCCCCAGCAGGCAGAAG
TATGCAAAGCATGCATCTCAATTAGTCAGCAACCAGGTGTGGAAAGTCCCCAGGCTCCCCAGCAGGCAGA
AGTATGCAAAGCATGCATCTCAATTAGTCAGCAACCATAGTCCCGCCCCTAACTCCGCCCATCCCGCCCC
TAACTCCGCCCAGTTCCGCCCATTCTCCGCCCCATGGCTGACTAATTTTTTTTATTTATGCAGAGGCCGA
GGCCGCCTCGGCCTCTGAGCTATTCCAGAAGTAGTGAGGAGGCTTTTTTGGAGGCCTAGGCTTTTGCAAA
GATCGATCAAGAGACAGGATGAGGATCGTTTCGCATGATTGAACAAGATGGATTGCACGCAGGTTCTCCG
GCCGCTTGGGTGGAGAGGCTATTCGGCTATGACTGGGCACAACAGACAATCGGCTGCTCTGATGCCGCCG
TGTTCCGGCTGTCAGCGCAGGGGCGCCCGGTTCTTTTTGTCAAGACCGACCTGTCCGGTGCCCTGAATGA
ACTGCAAGACGAGGCAGCGCGGCTATCGTGGCTGGCCACGACGGGCGTTCCTTGCGCAGCTGTGCTCGAC
GTTGTCACTGAAGCGGGAAGGGACTGGCTGCTATTGGGCGAAGTGCCGGGGCAGGATCTCCTGTCATCTC
ACCTTGCTCCTGCCGAGAAAGTATCCATCATGGCTGATGCAATGCGGCGGCTGCATACGCTTGATCCGGC
TACCTGCCCATTCGACCACCAAGCGAAACATCGCATCGAGCGAGCACGTACTCGGATGGAAGCCGGTCTT
GTCGATCAGGATGATCTGGACGAAGAGCATCAGGGGCTCGCGCCAGCCGAACTGTTCGCCAGGCTCAAGG
CGAGCATGCCCGACGGCGAGGATCTCGTCGTGACCCATGGCGATGCCTGCTTGCCGAATATCATGGTGGA
AAATGGCCGCTTTTCTGGATTCATCGACTGTGGCCGGCTGGGTGTGGCGGACCGCTATCAGGACATAGCG
TTGGCTACCCGTGATATTGCTGAAGAGCTTGGCGGCGAATGGGCTGACCGCTTCCTCGTGCTTTACGGTA
TCGCCGCTCCCGATTCGCAGCGCATCGCCTTCTATCGCCTTCTTGACGAGTTCTTCTGAGCGGGACTCTG
GGGTTCGAAATGACCGACCAAGCGACGCCCAACCTGCCATCACGAGATTTCGATTCCACCGCCGCCTTCT
ATGAAAGGTTGGGCTTCGGAATCGTTTTCCGGGACGCCGGCTGGATGATCCTCCAGCGCGGGGATCTCAT
GCTGGAGTTCTTCGCCCACCCTAGGGGGAGGCTAACTGAAACACGGAAGGAGACAATACCGGAAGGAACC
CGCGCTATGACGGCAATAAAAAGACAGAATAAAACGCACGGTGTTGGGTCGTTTGTTCATAAACGCGGGG
TTCGGTCCCAGGGCTGGCACTCTGTCGATACCCCACCGAGACCCCATTGGGGCCAATACGCCCGCGTTTC
TTCCTTTTCCCCACCCCACCCCCCAAGTTCGGGTGAAGGCCCAGGGCTCGCAGCCAACGTCGGGGCGGCA
GGCCCTGCCATAGCCTCAGGTTACTCATATATACTTTAGATTGATTTAAAACTTCATTTTTAATTTAAAA
GGATCTAGGTGAAGATCCTTTTTGATAATCTCATGACCAAAATCCCTTAACGTGAGTTTTCGTTCCACTG
AGCGTCAGACCCCGTAGAAAAGATCAAAGGATCTTCTTGAGATCCTTTTTTTCTGCGCGTAATCTGCTGC
TTGCAAACAAAAAAACCACCGCTACCAGCGGTGGTTTGTTTGCCGGATCAAGAGCTACCAACTCTTTTTC
CGAAGGTAACTGGCTTCAGCAGAGCGCAGATACCAAATACTGTTCTTCTAGTGTAGCCGTAGTTAGGCCA
CCACTTCAAGAACTCTGTAGCACCGCCTACATACCTCGCTCTGCTAATCCTGTTACCAGTGGCTGCTGCC
AGTGGCGATAAGTCGTGTCTTACCGGGTTGGACTCAAGACGATAGTTACCGGATAAGGCGCAGCGGTCGG
GCTGAACGGGGGGTTCGTGCACACAGCCCAGCTTGGAGCGAACGACCTACACCGAACTGAGATACCTACA
GCGTGAGCTATGAGAAAGCGCCACGCTTCCCGAAGGGAGAAAGGCGGACAGGTATCCGGTAAGCGGCAGG
GTCGGAACAGGAGAGCGCACGAGGGAGCTTCCAGGGGGAAACGCCTGGTATCTTTATAGTCCTGTCGGGT
TTCGCCACCTCTGACTTGAGCGTCGATTTTTGTGATGCTCGTCAGGGGGGCGGAGCCTATGGAAAAACGC
CAGCAACGCGGCCTTTTTACGGTTCCTGGCCTTTTGCTGGCCTTTTGCTCACATGTTCTTTCCTGCGTTA
TCCCCTGATTCTGTGGATAACCGTATTACCGCCATGCAT
